Addgene plasmid #152843: pGBW-m4133279
Purpose: Mammalian expression plasmid for SARS-CoV-2 2'-O-ribose methyltransferase
Depositing lab: Ginkgo Bioworks & Benjie Chen. Depositing organization: Ginkgo Bioworks.
Backbone
  Vector backbone: pTwist_CMV_Hygro_6
  Backbone size w/o insert (bp): 6525
  Vector type: Mammalian Expression
  Selectable markers: Hygromycin
Growth in bacteria
  Bacterial resistance: Ampicillin, 100 μg/mL
  Growth temperature: 37°C
  Growth strain: DH5alpha
  Copy number: High Copy
Gene/Insert
  Gene/Insert name: SARS-CoV-2 2'-O-ribose methyltransferase
  Species: Severe acute respiratory syndrome coronavirus 2
  Insert size (bp): 887
  Mutation: wt
  Entrez Gene: ORF1ab (a.k.a. GU280_gp01)
  Promoter: CMV
  Tag / fusion protein: Cleavable TEV;TapTag (C terminal on backbone)
  Cloning method: Unknown
Resource information
  A portion of this plasmid was derived from a plasmid made by: GinkgoBioworks
Depositor comments: NCBI reference sequence: YP_009725311.1
How to cite: pGBW-m4133279 was a gift from Ginkgo Bioworks & Benjie Chen (Addgene plasmid # 152843 ; http://n2t.net/addgene:152843 ; RRID:Addgene_152843)
