[The description below was written by a language model from this plasmid's Addgene catalogue record and pLannotate feature annotations shown in this document.]
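Description:
pGBW-m4133279 is a mammalian expression plasmid built on the pTwist_CMV_Hygro_6 backbone that carries the wild-type coding sequence for the SARS-CoV-2 2'-O-ribose methyltransferase, a mature product of the ORF1ab replicase polyprotein. The roughly 0.9 kb insert sits downstream of a CMV enhancer/promoter. In the feature table it appears as a replicase fragment spanning the sequence origin, annotated by homology to an avian coronavirus polyprotein rather than to SARS-CoV-2 itself. The open reading frame continues into a backbone-encoded C-terminal tag, recorded as a TEV-cleavable TAP tag. The annotated myosin light chain kinase fragment (likely a calmodulin-binding peptide) and the Staphylococcus protein A immunoglobulin-binding fragment fit a classical tandem affinity purification tag. The TEV site itself is not annotated.

An SV40 polyadenylation signal lies downstream of the tagged cassette, although it is annotated on the opposite strand. The expression unit is flanked by β-globin insulator elements, bacterial and T7 terminators and a synthetic poly(A) signal, which presumably shield it from read-through transcription and neighbouring regulatory elements. A separate cassette, in which the human ubiquitin C promoter drives hygromycin B phosphotransferase followed by a synthetic poly(A) signal, allows selection of stably transfected mammalian cells. In E. coli the plasmid is maintained at high copy by a ColE1/pUC-type origin and selected with ampicillin through the β-lactamase gene.

The sequenced record is about 8.0 kb, somewhat larger than the sum of the listed backbone and insert sizes. The design suits expression of the tagged viral enzyme in mammalian cells for affinity purification and for identifying interacting proteins, though the record states only mammalian expression as the purpose.
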