Features (pLannotate 1.2.2; 21 found; start..end, strand, type, name):
    950..1027    +  CDS            MYLK2 (fragment): MYLK2_HUMAN - Experimental evidence at protein level: Swiss-Prot protein existence level 1. Implicated in the level of global muscle contraction and cardiac function. Phosphorylates a specific serine in the N-terminus of a myosin light chain. From Homo sapiens (Human).
   1109..1459    +  CDS            spa (fragment): SPA_STAAU - Experimental evidence at protein level: Swiss-Prot protein existence level 1. Plays a role in the inhibition of the host innate and adaptive immune responses. Possesses five immunoglobulin-binding domains that capture both the fragment crystallizable region (Fc region) and the Fab region (part of Ig that identifies antigen) of immunoglobulins (By similarity). In turn, Staphylococcus aureus is protected from phagocytic killing via inhibition of Ig Fc region. In addition, the host elicited B-cell response is prevented due to a decrease of antibody-secreting cell proliferation that en
   1540..1661    -  polyA_signal   SV40 poly(A) signal: SV40 polyadenylation signal
   1684..1753    -  CDS            large T antigen (fragment): large T antigen from SV40 (simian virus 40)
   1776..1822    +  terminator     T7 terminator: transcription terminator for bacteriophage T7 RNA polymerase
   1852..1988    +  terminator     rrnG terminator: transcription terminator from the E. coli ribosomal RNA rrnG operon (Albrechtsen et al., 1991)
   2033..2104    +  misc_feature   3' β-globin insulator: insulator downstream of the human β-globin locus (Farrell et al., 2002)
   2330..2918    -  rep_origin     ori: high-copy-number ColE1/pMB1/pBR322/pUC origin of replication
   3090..3154    -  CDS            bla(M) (fragment): β-lactamase lacking the signal sequence; bla(M); allows cytosolic expression of β-lactamase
   3418..4627    +  promoter       UbC promoter: human ubiquitin C promoter
   4637..5658    +  CDS            HygR (fragment): hygromycin B phosphotransferase confers resistance to hygromycin
   5686..5734    +  polyA_signal   poly(A) signal: synthetic polyadenylation signal
   6000..6860    +  CDS            AmpR: β-lactamase; bla; confers resistance to ampicillin, carbenicillin, and related antibiotics
   6873..7009    +  terminator     rrnG terminator: transcription terminator from the E. coli ribosomal RNA rrnG operon (Albrechtsen et al., 1991)
   7161..7232    +  misc_feature   5' β-globin insulator: insulator upstream of the human β-globin locus (Farrell et al., 2002)
   7237..7283    -  terminator     T7 terminator: transcription terminator for bacteriophage T7 RNA polymerase
   7301..7349    -  polyA_signal   poly(A) signal: synthetic polyadenylation signal
   7430..7733    +  enhancer       CMV enhancer: human cytomegalovirus immediate early enhancer
   7806..7823    -  promoter       CMV promoter (fragment): human cytomegalovirus (CMV) immediate early promoter
   7886..7937    +  promoter       CMVd2 promoter: truncated human cytomegalovirus (CMV) immediate early promoter that yields moderately reduced expression relative to the full-length promoter
   7964..892     +  CDS            rep (fragment) (across the origin): R1AB_IBVK - Protein inferred from homology: Swiss-Prot protein existence level 3. NendoU is a Mn(2+)-dependent, uridylate-specific enzyme, which leaves 2'-3'-cyclic phosphates 5' to the cleaved bond. From Avian infectious bronchitis virus (strain KB8523) (IBV).
>Addgene plasmid #152843 | pGBW-m4133279 | addgene full sequence | sequence record 444320 | Addgene NGS Result
CACCATGAGTCAAGCGTGGCAACCGGGTGTTGCTATGCCTAATCTTTACAAAATGCAAAGAATGCTATTA
GAAAAGTGTGACCTTCAAAATTATGGTGATAGTGCAACATTACCTAAAGGCATAATGATGAATGTCGCAA
AATATACTCAACTGTGTCAATATTTAAACACATTAACATTAGCTGTACCCTATAATATGAGAGTTATACA
TTTTGGTGCTGGTTCTGATAAAGGAGTTGCACCAGGTACAGCTGTTTTAAGACAGTGGTTGCCTACGGGT
ACGCTGCTTGTCGATTCAGATCTTAATGACTTTGTCTCTGATGCAGATTCAACTTTGATTGGTGATTGTG
CAACTGTACATACAGCTAATAAATGGGATCTCATTATTAGTGATATGTACGACCCTAAGACTAAAAATGT
TACAAAAGAAAATGACTCTAAAGAGGGTTTTTTCACTTACATTTGTGGGTTTATACAACAAAAGCTAGCT
CTTGGAGGTTCCGTGGCTATAAAGATAACAGAACATTCTTGGAATGCTGATCTTTATAAGCTCATGGGAC
ACTTCGCATGGTGGACAGCCTTTGTTACTAATGTGAATGCGTCATCATCTGAAGCATTTTTAATTGGATG
TAATTATCTTGGCAAACCACGCGAACAAATAGATGGTTATGTCATGCATGCAAATTACATATTTTGGAGG
AATACAAATCCAATTCAGTTGTCTTCCTATTCTTTATTTGACATGAGTAAATTTCCCCTTAAATTAAGGG
GTACTGCTGTTATGTCTTTAAAAGAAGGTCAAATCAATGATATGATTTTATCTCTTCTTAGTAAAGGTAG
ACTTATAATTAGAGAAAACAACAGAGTTGTTATTTCTAGTGATGTTCTTGTTAACGAAAACCTTTACTTT
CAGTCGGGACGGCGAATCCCGGGGCTGATAAATCCCTGGAAAAGGAGATGGAAGAAGAACTTTATTGCAG
TGTCTGCGGCTAACCGGTTCAAAAAGATCAGTTCAAGCGGCGCCCTAGATTACGACATTCCTACGACCGC
CTCCGAGAATCTCTATTTCCAGGGTGAATTTGGCTTGGCACAACATGACGAGGCCGTCGATAACAAGTTT
AATAAAGAACAGCAGAACGCTTTCTATGAGATCCTTCACTTACCAAATCTGAACGAAGAGCAACGCAACG
CTTTCATTCAGAGCCTGAAAGACGATCCCTCGCAGTCTGCAAATCTCCTGGCCGAAGCCAAGAAGCTGAA
TGACGCACAGGCTCCAAAAGTTGATAACAAGTTTAACAAGGAGCAGCAGAATGCTTTCTACGAGATATTG
CACCTTCCTAATCTGAATGAGGAACAAAGAAATGCATTTATCCAGTCCCTAAAAGACGATCCATCACAGA
GTGCCAACCTGCTTGCGGAAGCCAAAAAGCTCAATGATGCCCAGGCCCCGAAAGTAGACGCGAACCATCA
ATAAGGATCCGCAGGCCTCTGCTAGCTTGACTGACTGAGATACAGCGTACCTTCAGCTCACAGACATGAT
AAGATACATTGATGAGTTTGGACAAACCACAACTAGAATGCAGTGAAAAAAATGCTTTATTTGTGAAATT
TGTGATGCTATTGCTTTATTTGTAACCATTATAAGCTGCAATAAACAAGTTAACAACAACAATTGCATTC
ATTTTATGTTTCAGGTTCAGGGGGAGGTGTGGGAGGTTTTTTAAAGCAAGTAAAACCTCTACAAATGTGG
TATTGGCCCATCTCTATCGGTATCGTAGCATAACCCCTTGGGGCCTCTAAACGGGTCTTGAGGGGTTTTT
TGTGCCCCTCGGGCCGGATTGCTATCTACCGGCATTGGCGCAGAAAAAAATGCCTGATGCGACGCTGCGC
GTCTTATACTCCCACATATGCCAGATTCAGCAACGGATACGGCTTCCCCAACTTGCCCACTTCCATACGT
GTCCTCCTTACCAGAAATTTATCCTTAAGGTCGTCAGCTATCCTGCAGGCGATCTCTCGATTTCGATCAA
GACATTCCTTTAATGGTCTTTTCTGGACACCACTAGGGGTCAGAAGTAGTTCATCAAACTTTCTTCCCTC
CCTAATCTCATTGGTTACCTTGGGCTATCGAAACTTAATTAACCAGTCAAGTCAGCTACTTGGCGAGATC
GACTTGTCTGGGTTTCGACTACGCTCAGAATTGCGTCAGTCAAGTTCGATCTGGTCCTTGCTATTGCACC
CGTTCTCCGATTACGAGTTTCATTTAAATCATGTGAGCAAAAGGCCAGCAAAAGGCCAGGAACCGTAAAA
AGGCCGCGTTGCTGGCGTTTTTCCATAGGCTCCGCCCCCCTGACGAGCATCACAAAAATCGACGCTCAAG
TCAGAGGTGGCGAAACCCGACAGGACTATAAAGATACCAGGCGTTTCCCCCTGGAAGCTCCCTCGTGCGC
TCTCCTGTTCCGACCCTGCCGCTTACCGGATACCTGTCCGCCTTTCTCCCTTCGGGAAGCGTGGCGCTTT
CTCATAGCTCACGCTGTAGGTATCTCAGTTCGGTGTAGGTCGTTCGCTCCAAGCTGGGCTGTGTGCACGA
ACCCCCCGTTCAGCCCGACCGCTGCGCCTTATCCGGTAACTATCGTCTTGAGTCCAACCCGGTAAGACAC
GACTTATCGCCACTGGCAGCAGCCACTGGTAACAGGATTAGCAGAGCGAGGTATGTAGGCGGTGCTACAG
AGTTCTTGAAGTGGTGGCCTAACTACGGCTACACTAGAAGAACAGTATTTGGTATCTGCGCTCTGCTGAA
GCCAGTTACCTTCGGAAAAAGAGTTGGTAGCTCTTGATCCGGCAAACAAACCACCGCTGGTAGCGGTGGT
TTTTTTGTTTGCAAGCAGCAGATTACGCGCAGAAAAAAAGGATCTCAAGAAGATCCTTTGATCTTTTCTA
CGGGGTCTGACGCTCAGTGGAACGAAAACTCACGTTAAGGGATTTTGGTCATGAGATTATCAAAAAGGAT
CTTCACCTAGATCCTTTTAAATTAAAAATGAAGTTTTAAATCAATCTAAAGTATATATGAGTAAACTTGG
TCTGACAGTTACCAATGCTTAATCAGTGAGGCACCTATCTCAGCGATCTGTCTATTTCGTTCATCCATAG
TTGCATTTAAATTTCCGAACTCTCCAAGGCCCTCGTCGGAAAATCTTCAAACCTTTCGTCCGATCCATCT
TGCAGGCTACCTCTCGAACGAACTATCGCAAGTCTCTTGGCCGGCCTTGCGCCTTGGCTATTGCTTGGCA
GCGCCTATCGCCAGGTATTACTCCAATCCCGAATATCCGAGATCGGGATCACCCGAGAGAAGTTCAACCT
ACATCCTCAATCCCGATCTATCCGAGATCCGAGGAATATCGAAATCGGGGCGCGCCTGGCCTCCGCGCCG
GGTTTTGGCGCCTCCCGCGGGCGCCCCCCTCGTCACGGCGAGCGCTGCCACGTCAGACGAAGGGCGCAGG
AGCGTCCTGATCCTTCCGCCCGGACGCTCAGGACAGCGGCCCGCTGCTCATAAGACTCGGCCTTAGAACC
CCAGTATCAGCAGAAGGACATTTTAGGACGGGACTTGGGTGACTCTAGGGCACTGGTTTTCTTTCCAGAG
AGCGGAACAGGCGAGGAAAAGTAGTCCCTTCTCGGCGATTCTGCGGAGGGATCTCCGTGGGGCGGTGAAC
GCCGATGATTATATAAGGACGCGCCGGGTGTGGCACAGCTAGTTCCGTCGCAGCCGGGATTTGGGTCGCG
GTTCTTGTTTGTGGATCGCTGTGATCGTCACTTGGTGAGTAGCGGGCTGCTGGGCTGGCCGGGGCTTTCG
TGGCCGCCGGGCCGCTCGGTGGGACGGAAGCGTGTGGAGAGACCGCCAAGGGCTGTAGTCTGGGTCCGCG
AGCAAGGTTGCCCTGAACTGGGGGTTGGGGGGAGCGCAGCAAAATGGCGGCTGTTCCCGAGTCTTGAATG
GAAGACGCTTGTGAGGCGGGCTGTGAGGTCGTTGAAACAAGGTGGGGGGCATGGTGGGCGGCAAGAACCC
AAGGTCTTGAGCCCTTCGCTAATGCGGGAAAGCTCTTATTCGGGTGAGATGGGCTGGGCACCATCTGGGG
ACCCTGACGTGAAGTTTGTCACTGACTGGAGAACTCGGTTTGTCGTCTGTTGCGGGGGCGGCAGTTATGG
CGGTGCCGTTGGGCAGTGCACCCGTACCTTTGGGAGCGCGCGCCCTCGTCGTGTCGTGACGTCACCCGTT
CTGTTGGCTTATAATGCAGGGTGGGGCCACCTGCCGGTAGGTGTGCGGTAGGCTTTTCTCCGTCGCAGGA
CGCAGGGTTCGGGCCTAGGGTAGGCTCTCCTGAATCGACAGGCGCCGGACCTCTGGTGAGGGGAGGGATA
AGTGAGGCGTCAGTTTCTTTGGTCGGTTTTATGTACCTATCTTCTTAAGTAGCTGAAGCTCCGGTTTTGA
ACTATGCGCTCGGGGTTGGCGAGTGTGTTTTGTGAAGTTTTTTAGGCACCTTTTGAAATGTAATCATTTG
GGTCAATATGTAATTTTCAGTGTTAGACTTGTAAATTGTCCGCTAAATTCTGGCCGTTTTTGGCTTTTTT
GTTAGACAACATGGGTAAAAAGCCTGAACTCACCGCGACGTCTGTCGAGAAGTTTCTGATCGAAAAGTTC
GACAGCGTCTCCGACCTGATGCAGCTCTCGGAGGGCGAAGAATCTCGTGCTTTCAGCTTCGATGTAGGAG
GGCGTGGATATGTCCTGCGGGTAAATAGCTGCGCCGATGGTTTCTACAAAGATCGTTATGTTTATCGGCA
CTTTGCATCCGCCGCGCTCCCGATTCCGGAAGTGCTTGACATTGGGGAGTTCAGCGAGAGCCTGACCTAT
TGCATCTCCCGCCGTGCACAGGGTGTCACGTTGCAAGACCTGCCTGAAACCGAACTGCCCGCTGTTCTGC
AGCCGGTCGCGGAGGCAATGGATGCCATCGCTGCCGCCGATCTTAGCCAGACGAGCGGGTTCGGCCCATT
CGGACCGCAAGGAATCGGTCAATACACTACATGGCGTGATTTCATATGCGCGATTGCTGATCCCCATGTG
TATCACTGGCAAACTGTGATGGACGACACCGTCAGTGCGTCCGTCGCGCAGGCTCTCGATGAGCTGATGC
TTTGGGCCGAGGACTGCCCCGAAGTCCGGCACCTCGTGCACGCGGATTTCGGCTCCAACAATGTCCTGAC
GGACAATGGCCGCATAACAGCGGTCATTGACTGGAGCGAGGCGATGTTCGGGGATTCCCAATACGAGGTC
GCCAACATCTTCTTCTGGAGGCCGTGGTTGGCTTGTATGGAGCAGCAGACGCGCTACTTCGAGCGGAGGC
ATCCGGAGCTTGCAGGATCGCCCCGGCTCCGGGCGTATATGCTCCGCATTGGTCTTGACCAACTCTATCA
GAGCTTGGTTGACGGCAATTTCGATGATGCAGCTTGGGCGCAGGGTCGATGCGACGCAATCGTCCGATCC
GGAGCCGGGACTGTCGGGCGTACACAAATCGCCCGCAGAAGCGCCGCCGTCTGGACCGATGGCTGTGTAG
AAGTACTCGCCGATAGTGGAAACCGACGCCCCAGCACTCGTCCGAGGGCAAAGGAATAAGCTAGTATGTA
AGCCTAGTCTTAGATAATAAAATCGCTATCCATCGAAGATGGATGTGTGTTGGTTTTTTGTGTGTGTAAC
GCTAGGCGCGCCTGGTGTACCGAGAACGATCCTCTCAGTGCGAGTCTCGACGATCCATATCGTTGCTTGG
CAGTCAGCCAGTCGGAATCCAGCTTGGGACCCAGGAAGTCCAATCGTCAGATATTGTACTCAAGCCTGGT
CACGGCAGCGTACCGATCTGTTTAAACCTAGATATTGATAGTCTGATCGGTCAACGTATAATCGAGTCCT
AGCTTTTGCAAACATCTATCAAGAGACAGGATCAGCAGGAGGCTTTCGCATGAGTATTCAACATTTCCGT
GTCGCCCTTATTCCCTTTTTTGCGGCATTTTGCCTTCCTGTTTTTGCTCACCCAGAAACGCTGGTGAAAG
TAAAAGATGCTGAAGATCAGTTGGGTGCGCGAGTGGGTTACATCGAACTGGATCTCAACAGCGGTAAGAT
CCTTGAGAGTTTTCGCCCCGAAGAACGCTTTCCAATGATGAGCACTTTTAAAGTTCTGCTATGTGGCGCG
GTATTATCCCGTATTGACGCCGGGCAAGAGCAACTCGGTCGCCGCATACACTATTCTCAGAATGACTTGG
TTGAGTATTCACCAGTCACAGAAAAGCATCTTACGGATGGCATGACAGTAAGAGAATTATGCAGTGCTGC
CATAACCATGAGTGATAACACTGCGGCCAACTTACTTCTGACAACGATTGGAGGACCGAAGGAGCTAACC
GCTTTTTTGCACAACATGGGGGATCATGTAACTCGCCTTGATCGTTGGGAACCGGAGCTGAATGAAGCCA
TACCAAACGACGAGCGTGACACCACGATGCCTGTAGCAATGGCAACAACCTTGCGTAAACTATTAACTGG
CGAACTACTTACTCTAGCTTCCCGGCAACAGTTGATAGACTGGATGGAGGCGGATAAAGTTGCAGGACCA
CTTCTGCGCTCGGCCCTTCCGGCTGGCTGGTTTATTGCTGATAAATCTGGAGCCGGTGAGCGTGGGTCTC
GCGGTATCATTGCAGCACTGGGGCCAGATGGTAAGCCCTCCCGTATCGTAGTTATCTACACGACGGGGAG
TCAGGCAACTATGGATGAACGAAATAGACAGATCGCTGAGATAGGTGCCTCACTGATTAAGCATTGGTAA
CCGATTCTAGGTGCATTGGCGCAGAAAAAAATGCCTGATGCGACGCTGCGCGTCTTATACTCCCACATAT
GCCAGATTCAGCAACGGATACGGCTTCCCCAACTTGCCCACTTCCATACGTGTCCTCCTTACCAGAAATT
TATCCTTAAGATCCCGAATCGTTTAAACTCGACTCTGGCTCTATCGAATCTCCGTCGTTTCGAGCTTACG
CGAACAGCCGTGGCGCTCATTTGCTCGTCGGGCATCGAATCTCGTCAGCTATCGTCAGCTTACCTTTTTG
GCAGCGATCGCGGCTCCCGACATCTTGGACCATTAGCTCCACAGGTATCTTCTTCCCTCTAGTGGTCATA
ACAGCAGCTTCAGCTACCTCTCAATTCAAAAAACCCCTCAAGACCCGTTTAGAGGCCCCAAGGGGTTATG
CTATCAATCGTTGCGTTACACACACAAAAAACCAACACACATCCATCTTCGATGGATAGCGATTTTATTA
TCTAACTGCTGATCGAGTGTAGCCAGATCTAGTAATCAATTACGGGGTCATTAGTTCATAGCCCATATAT
GGAGTTCCGCGTTACATAACTTACGGTAAATGGCCCGCCTGGCTGACCGCCCAACGACCCCCGCCCATTG
ACGTCAATAATGACGTATGTTCCCATAGTAACGCCAATAGGGACTTTCCATTGACGTCAATGGGTGGAGT
ATTTACGGTAAACTGCCCACTTGGCAGTACATCAAGTGTATCATATGCCAAGTACGCCCCCTATTGACGT
CAATGACGGTAAATGGCCCGCCTGGCATTATGCCCAGTACATGACCTTATGGGACTTTCCTACTTGGCAG
TACATCTACGTATTAGTCATCGCTATTACCATGCTGATGCGGTTTTGGCAGTACATCAATGGGCGTGGAT
AGCGGTTTGACTCACGGGGATTTCCAAGTCTCCACCCCATTGACGTCAATGGGAGTTTGTTTTGGCACCA
AAATCAACGGGACTTTCCAAAATGTCGTAACAACTCCGCCCCATTGACGCAAATGGGCGGTAGGCGTGTA
CGGTGGGAGGTCTATATAAGCAGAGCTGGTTTAGTGAACCGTCAGATCAGATCTTTGTCGATCCTACCAT
CCACTCGACACACCCGCCAGCGGCCGC
